>Addgene plasmid #38157 | Abr-pLEF | addgene partial sequence | sequence record 50788 | T7 5'-TAATACGACTCACTATAGGG-3'
TTAAGGGCCTTGTGCAACCCACTCGACTTCTTTTGGAATATCTTGAAGAAAAATATGAAGAGCATTTGTA
TGAGCGCGATGAAGGTGATAAATGGCGAAACAAAAAGTTTGAATTGGGTTTGGAGTTTCCCAATCTTCCT
TATTATATTGATGGTGATGTTAAATTAACACAGTCTATGGCCATCATACGTTATATAGCTGACAAGCACA
ACATGTTGGGTGGTTGTCCAAAAGAGCGTGCAGAGATTTCAATGCTTGAAGGAGCGGTTTTGGATATTAG
ATACGGTGTTTCGAGAATTGCATATAGTAAAGACTTTGAAACTCTCAAAGTTGATTTTCTTAGCAAGCTA
CCTGAAATGCTGAAAATGTTCGAAGATCGTTTATGTCATAAAACATATTTAAATGGTGATCATGTAACCC
ATCCTGACTTCATGTTGTATGACGCTCTTGATGTTGTTTTATACATGGACCCAATGTGCCTGGATGCGTT
CCCAAAATTAGTTTGTTTTAAAAAACGTATTGAAGCTATCCCACAAATTGATAAGTACTTGAAATCCAGC
AAGTATATAGCATGGCCTTTGCAGGGCTGGCAAGCCACGTTTGGTGGTGGCGACCATCCTCCAAAATCGG
ATCTGGTTCCGCGTGGATCCATGGAGGAGGAAGAGGAGGCGATAGGCTTGCTGGACAAGGTTCTGGAGGA
CGAAGATGTGTTTCTCCTGGGGGAGTGCGAGCTGGGAACCCCGACCAGCCCCGGCTCAGGGTCCCCCTTC
CTGGTGGCTGTGAAGGTGGAAGCAGGGAAAGGCCTGGAGATGAGGAAGCTGGTTCTCTCGGGGTTCT
