[The description below was written by a language model from this plasmid's Addgene catalogue record.]
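Description:
Abr-pLEF is a mammalian expression plasmid of about 10.2 kb that carries the human ABR gene in the pLEF backbone (about 7.4 kb without insert). It is propagated in E. coli as a high-copy plasmid under ampicillin selection, and it carries a neomycin resistance marker so that transfected mammalian cells can be selected with G418. The record does not include a feature table, so the origin of replication and other backbone elements are not itemised. The listed sequencing primer sites indicate that T7 and SP6 promoter sequences flank the cloning region.

The insert is roughly 2.8 kb of human ABR cDNA, placed between BamHI and EcoRI sites that both remain intact. It is fused at its N terminus to glutathione S-transferase (GST), and the record lists SV40 as the promoter. The insert was assembled by three-way ligation, joining a 5' BamHI/BstEII fragment of about 0.4 kb and a 3' BstEII/EcoRI fragment of about 2.2 kb into the digested vector. It retains the natural TAG stop codon and some 3' untranslated sequence. Repository sequencing found an E24G point mutation, which is noted as not altering plasmid function.

ABR is a relative of BCR, and the associated publication concerns regulation of the Bcr GTPase-activating domain through direct interaction with the Rho guanine nucleotide dissociation inhibitor. The GST tag allows the protein expressed in mammalian cells to be captured on glutathione resin. This makes the construct suited to pull-down and protein interaction experiments, although the record does not state a specific intended use.
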