Addgene plasmid #38157: Abr-pLEF
Depositing lab: Nora Heisterkamp. Depositing organization: Children's Hospital Los Angeles. Publication: Activity of the Bcr GTPase-activating domain is regulated through direct protein/protein interaction with the Rho guanine nucleotide dissociation inhibitor. Kweon SM, Cho YJ, Minoo P, Groffen J, Heisterkamp N. J Biol Chem. 2008 Feb 8;283(6):3023-30. Epub 2007 Dec 10. 10.1074/jbc.M705513200 PubMed 18070886.
Backbone
  Vector backbone: pLEF
  Backbone size w/o insert (bp): 7400
  Total vector size (bp): 10200
  Vector type: Mammalian Expression
  Selectable markers: Neomycin (select with G418)
Growth in bacteria
  Bacterial resistance: Ampicillin, 100 μg/mL
  Growth temperature: 37°C
  Growth strain: DH5alpha
  Copy number: High Copy
Gene/Insert
  Gene/Insert name: ABR
  Species: H. sapiens (human)
  Insert size (bp): 2800
  GenBank ID: NM_001092
  Entrez Gene: ABR (a.k.a. MDB)
  Promoter: SV40
  Tag / fusion protein: GST (N terminal on insert)
  Cloning method: Restriction Enzyme; 5′ cloning site BamHI (not destroyed); 3′ cloning site EcoRI (not destroyed)
  Sequencing primers: 5′ GST or T7; 3′ SP6
Terms and licenses: Academic/Nonprofit Terms; Industry Terms: Not Available to Industry
Depositor comments: Constructed by Suparna Mishra. Generated in a 3-way ligation consisting of 5' 0.4 kb BamHI/BstEII + 3' 2.2 kb BstEII/EcoRI ABR fragments into pLEF digested with BamHIxEcoRI. The ABR insert contains the natural TAG and 3' UT sequences. Addgene sequencing found an E24G point mutation--this does not alter plasmid function.
How to cite: Abr-pLEF was a gift from Nora Heisterkamp (Addgene plasmid # 38157 ; http://n2t.net/addgene:38157 ; RRID:Addgene_38157)
